Addgene plasmid #163476: AiP1010-pAAV-mscRE4-minBGpromoter-iCre-WPRE-hGHpA
Purpose: Direct-expressing iCre AAV Virus. Alias: AiP1010 - pAAV-AiE2004m-minBG-iCre-WPRE-HGHpA
Depositing lab: Allen Institute for Brain Science & Bosiljka Tasic. Depositing organization: Allen Institute. Publication: Enhancer viruses for combinatorial cell-subclass-specific labeling. Graybuck LT, Daigle TL, Sedeno-Cortes AE, Walker M, Kalmbach B, Lenz GH, Morin E, Nguyen TN, Garren E, Bendrick JL, Kim TK, Zhou T, Mortrud M, Yao S, Siverts LA, Larsen R, Gore BB, Szelenyi ER, Trader C, Balaram P, van Velthoven CTJ, Chiang M, Mich JK, Dee N, Goldy J, Cetin AH, Smith K, Way SW, Esposito L, Yao Z, Gradinaru V, Sunkin SM, Lein E, Levi BP, Ting JT, Zeng H, Tasic B. Neuron. 2021 Mar 23. pii: S0896-6273(21)00159-8. doi: 10.1016/j.neuron.2021.03.011. PubMed 33789083.
Backbone
  Vector backbone: pAAV-mscRE4-minBGprom-IRES2-FlpO-WPRE-hGHpA
  Backbone manufacturer: Allen Institute
  Vector type: AAV
Growth in bacteria
  Bacterial resistance: Ampicillin, 100 μg/mL
  Growth temperature: 37°C
  Growth strain: NEB Stable
  Copy number: High Copy
Gene/Insert
  Gene/Insert name: iCre
  Species: Synthetic
  Insert size (bp): 1059
  Promoter: Beta Globin minimal promoter
  Cloning method: Restriction Enzyme; 5′ cloning site BamHI (not destroyed); 3′ cloning site EcoRI (not destroyed)
  Sequencing primers: 5′ CACCACCTGTCAGCTCCTTT; 3′ AAGGGAGATCCGACTCGTCT
Terms and licenses: Academic/Nonprofit Terms; Industry Terms: Not Available to Industry
Depositor comments: Funded by BRAIN initiative.
How to cite: AiP1010-pAAV-mscRE4-minBGpromoter-iCre-WPRE-hGHpA was a gift from Allen Institute for Brain Science & Bosiljka Tasic (Addgene plasmid # 163476 ; http://n2t.net/addgene:163476 ; RRID:Addgene_163476)
