[The description below was written by a language model from this plasmid's Addgene catalogue record and pLannotate feature annotations shown in this document.]
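Description:
AiP1010-pAAV-mscRE4-minBGpromoter-iCre-WPRE-hGHpA is an AAV transfer plasmid (about 5.7 kb) used to produce recombinant adeno-associated virus that directly expresses the codon-improved Cre recombinase iCre under the control of a cell-type-selective enhancer. It was built on a related Allen Institute pAAV backbone that carried an IRES2-FlpO cassette, with the synthetic iCre insert (about 1.06 kb) placed between retained BamHI and EcoRI sites. In bacteria the plasmid is maintained by a high-copy ColE1/pUC-type origin and selected with ampicillin through the bla gene. An f1 origin and small remnants of pBR322 bom and rop sequences are also present. It is grown in a recombination-deficient strain, which helps preserve the repeat-rich ITRs.

The viral payload lies between AAV2 inverted terminal repeats, which supply the signals for genome replication and packaging. The annotation detects the right-hand ITR in full, spanning the plasmid origin, but detects the left ITR only as short fragments. According to the construct name and catalogue fields, the mscRE4 enhancer (alias AiE2004m) sits upstream of a minimal beta-globin promoter. Neither element is annotated in the feature table, although an unannotated stretch between the left ITR and the Cre coding sequence is consistent with their position. The minimal promoter has little intrinsic activity, so transcription depends on the enhancer, restricting iCre expression to the cells where that enhancer is active. Downstream, a WPRE boosts transcript stability and expression, and the human growth hormone polyadenylation signal terminates the message. The record associates the construct with enhancer viruses for cell-subclass-specific labeling in the brain, where delivered Cre would recombine loxP-flanked reporters or effector alleles. The record does not state which cell population mscRE4 targets.
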