Features (pLannotate 1.2.2; 14 found; start..end, strand, type, name):
     79..130     -  misc_feature   bom (fragment): basis of mobility region from pBR322
    149..604     +  rep_origin     f1 ori (sequence partly withheld): f1 bacteriophage origin of replication; arrow indicates direction of (+) strand synthesis
    605..654     -  misc_feature   bom (fragment): basis of mobility region from pBR322
    756..791     -  CDS            rop (fragment): Rop protein, which maintains plasmids at low copy number; rop
    886..990     +  promoter       AmpR promoter: bla
    991..1851    +  CDS            AmpR: β-lactamase; bla; confers resistance to ampicillin, carbenicillin, and related antibiotics
   2022..2610    +  rep_origin     ori: high-copy-number ColE1/pMB1/pBR322/pUC origin of replication
   2683..2710    +  repeat_region  AAV2 ITR (fragment): inverted terminal repeat of adeno-associated virus serotype 2 inverted
   2739..2766    +  repeat_region  AAV2 ITR (fragment): inverted terminal repeat of adeno-associated virus serotype 2 inverted
   3472..4497    +  CDS            cre: RECR_BPP1 - Experimental evidence at protein level: Swiss-Prot protein existence level 1. Catalyzes site-specific recombination between two 34-base- pair LOXP sites. Its role is to maintain the phage genome as a monomeric unit-copy plasmid in the lysogenic state. From Escherichia phage P1 (Bacteriophage P1).
   4501..4525    +  misc_feature   MCS (fragment): pBluescript multiple cloning site
   4525..5113    +  misc_feature   WPRE: woodchuck hepatitis virus posttranscriptional regulatory element
   5145..5621    +  polyA_signal   hGH poly(A) signal: human growth hormone polyadenylation signal
   5661..74      +  repeat_region  AAV2 ITR (across the origin): inverted terminal repeat of adeno-associated virus serotype 2 inverted
>Addgene plasmid #163476 | AiP1010-pAAV-mscRE4-minBGpromoter-iCre-WPRE-hGHpA | addgene full sequence | sequence record 325801 | Addgene NGS Result
ACCAAAGGTCGCCCGACGCCCGGGCTTTGCCCGGGCGGCCTCAGTGAGCGAGCGAGCGCGCAGCTGCCTG
CAGGGGCGCCTGATGCGGTATTTTCTCCTTACGCATCTGTGCGGTATTTCACACCGCATA
[95 nt withheld, positions 131-225]
T
[46 nt withheld, positions 227-272]
C
[141 nt withheld, positions 274-414]
CCTTTGACGTTGGAGTCCACGTTCTTT
[37 nt withheld, positions 442-478]
ACTCTATCTCGGGCTATTCTTTTGATTTATAAGGGATTTTGCCGATTTCGGTCTATTGGTTAAAAAATGA
GCTGATTTAACAAAAATTTAACGCGAATTTTAACAAAATATTAACGTTTACAATTTTATGGTGCACTCTC
AGTACAATCTGCTCTGATGCCGCATAGTTAAGCCAGCCCCGACACCCGCCAACACCCGCTGACGCGCCCT
GACGGGCTTGTCTGCTCCCGGCATCCGCTTACAGACAAGCTGTGACCGTCTCCGGGAGCTGCATGTGTCA
GAGGTTTTCACCGTCATCACCGAAACGCGCGAGACGAAAGGGCCTCGTGATACGCCTATTTTTATAGGTT
AATGTCATGATAATAATGGTTTCTTAGACGTCAGGTGGCACTTTTCGGGGAAATGTGCGCGGAACCCCTA
TTTGTTTATTTTTCTAAATACATTCAAATATGTATCCGCTCATGAGACAATAACCCTGATAAATGCTTCA
ATAATATTGAAAAAGGAAGAGTATGAGTATTCAACATTTCCGTGTCGCCCTTATTCCCTTTTTTGCGGCA
TTTTGCCTTCCTGTTTTTGCTCACCCAGAAACGCTGGTGAAAGTAAAAGATGCTGAAGATCAGTTGGGTG
CACGAGTGGGTTACATCGAACTGGATCTCAACAGCGGTAAGATCCTTGAGAGTTTTCGCCCCGAAGAACG
TTTTCCAATGATGAGCACTTTTAAAGTTCTGCTATGTGGCGCGGTATTATCCCGTATTGACGCCGGGCAA
GAGCAACTCGGTCGCCGCATACACTATTCTCAGAATGACTTGGTTGAGTACTCACCAGTCACAGAAAAGC
ATCTTACGGATGGCATGACAGTAAGAGAATTATGCAGTGCTGCCATAACCATGAGTGATAACACTGCGGC
CAACTTACTTCTGACAACGATCGGAGGACCGAAGGAGCTAACCGCTTTTTTGCACAACATGGGGGATCAT
GTAACTCGCCTTGATCGTTGGGAACCGGAGCTGAATGAAGCCATACCAAACGACGAGCGTGACACCACGA
TGCCTGTAGCAATGGCAACAACGTTGCGCAAACTATTAACTGGCGAACTACTTACTCTAGCTTCCCGGCA
ACAATTAATAGACTGGATGGAGGCGGATAAAGTTGCAGGACCACTTCTGCGCTCGGCCCTTCCGGCTGGC
TGGTTTATTGCTGATAAATCTGGAGCCGGTGAGCGTGGGTCTCGCGGTATCATTGCAGCACTGGGGCCAG
ATGGTAAGCCCTCCCGTATCGTAGTTATCTACACGACGGGGAGTCAGGCAACTATGGATGAACGAAATAG
ACAGATCGCTGAGATAGGTGCCTCACTGATTAAGCATTGGTAACTGTCAGACCAAGTTTACTCATATATA
CTTTAGATTGATTTAAAACTTCATTTTTAATTTAAAAGGATCTAGGTGAAGATCCTTTTTGATAATCTCA
TGACCAAAATCCCTTAACGTGAGTTTTCGTTCCACTGAGCGTCAGACCCCGTAGAAAAGATCAAAGGATC
TTCTTGAGATCCTTTTTTTCTGCGCGTAATCTGCTGCTTGCAAACAAAAAAACCACCGCTACCAGCGGTG
GTTTGTTTGCCGGATCAAGAGCTACCAACTCTTTTTCCGAAGGTAACTGGCTTCAGCAGAGCGCAGATAC
CAAATACTGTTCTTCTAGTGTAGCCGTAGTTAGGCCACCACTTCAAGAACTCTGTAGCACCGCCTACATA
CCTCGCTCTGCTAATCCTGTTACCAGTGGCTGCTGCCAGTGGCGATAAGTCGTGTCTTACCGGGTTGGAC
TCAAGACGATAGTTACCGGATAAGGCGCAGCGGTCGGGCTGAACGGGGGGTTCGTGCACACAGCCCAGCT
TGGAGCGAACGACCTACACCGAACTGAGATACCTACAGCGTGAGCTATGAGAAAGCGCCACGCTTCCCGA
AGGGAGAAAGGCGGACAGGTATCCGGTAAGCGGCAGGGTCGGAACAGGAGAGCGCACGAGGGAGCTTCCA
GGGGGAAACGCCTGGTATCTTTATAGTCCTGTCGGGTTTCGCCACCTCTGACTTGAGCGTCGATTTTTGT
GATGCTCGTCAGGGGGGCGGAGCCTATGGAAAAACGCCAGCAACGCGGCCTTTTTACGGTTCCTGGCCTT
TTGCTGGCCTTTTGCTCACATGTCCTGCAGGCAGCTGCGCGCTCGCTCGCTCACTGAGGCCGCCCGGGCG
TCGGGCGACCTTTGGTCGCCCGGCCTCAGTGAGCGAGCGAGCGCGCAGAGAGGGAGTGGCCAACTCCATC
ACTAGGGGTTCCTGCGGCCGCACGCGTATAAGCCTTGGGGGCAATCAAACTATTACATTGAGTCCTTGGA
TTTGCTACAAATTACATTTTAAATGCAATCATTTTATAAAAGCTTCAACACTCACACTTGGAAGCGTTAC
CCTGTTGAATATCACTGACTCACTAACTTGCATTGCCATGCTAACTTGCTTTCAGAGAGATCTCAGAACA
CATCATCTTCTGCTATTTCAATACATGCACATTAATTTCCTATCAACGTGTGCTGATCAGGAACTCTGTA
ATCTGGCACCGGTGTTTATTTTTATTCCTGTCTATTCCTGTTGGCTCACGAAAAGATTGTTTGAGCAAGT
GTTTTATGGTGAGTTGTATCATATGTACATTGATTTAATCTGCCCACATTCAGTTCTACAAGCGGAGCCA
AAAAAATAGAGACAAGCATAATTTTCATTCAACATGAGCCCCTCAATGCAAGCCAAGTACCTCATCTGGT
GCTCAGCTAAAGCAACAGCAATCTGTTCCACCCTGGAGACACAACTGGCCACAGAAAACTTAGTGAAAAG
AGGCAATGCTATGCACAGGACAAATGAGCTCGGGCTGGGCATAAAAGTCAGGGCAGAGCCATCTATTGCT
TACATTTGCTTCTGGGATCCGCCACCATGGTGCCCAAGAAGAAGAGGAAAGTCTCCAACCTGCTGACTGT
GCACCAAAACCTGCCTGCCCTCCCTGTGGATGCCACCTCTGATGAAGTCAGGAAGAACCTGATGGACATG
TTCAGGGACAGGCAGGCCTTCTCTGAACACACCTGGAAGATGCTCCTGTCTGTGTGCAGATCCTGGGCTG
CCTGGTGCAAGCTGAACAACAGGAAATGGTTCCCTGCTGAACCTGAGGATGTGAGGGACTACCTCCTGTA
CCTGCAAGCCAGAGGCCTGGCTGTGAAGACCATCCAACAGCACCTGGGCCAGCTCAACATGCTGCACAGG
AGATCTGGCCTGCCTCGCCCTTCTGACTCCAATGCTGTGTCCCTGGTGATGAGGAGAATCAGAAAGGAGA
ATGTGGATGCTGGGGAGAGAGCCAAGCAGGCCCTGGCCTTTGAACGCACTGACTTTGACCAAGTCAGATC
CCTGATGGAGAACTCTGACAGATGCCAGGACATCAGGAACCTGGCCTTCCTGGGCATTGCCTACAACACC
CTGCTGCGCATTGCCGAAATTGCCAGAATCAGAGTGAAGGACATCTCCCGCACCGATGGTGGGAGAATGC
TGATCCACATTGGCAGGACCAAGACCCTGGTGTCCACAGCTGGTGTGGAGAAGGCCCTGTCCCTGGGGGT
TACCAAGCTGGTGGAGAGATGGATCTCTGTGTCTGGTGTGGCTGATGACCCCAACAACTACCTGTTCTGC
CGGGTCAGAAAGAATGGTGTGGCTGCCCCTTCTGCCACCTCCCAACTGTCCACCCGGGCCCTGGAAGGGA
TCTTTGAGGCCACCCACCGCCTGATCTATGGTGCCAAGGATGACTCTGGGCAGAGATACCTGGCCTGGTC
TGGCCACTCTGCCAGAGTGGGTGCTGCCAGGGACATGGCCAGGGCTGGTGTGTCCATCCCTGAAATCATG
CAGGCTGGTGGCTGGACCAATGTGAACATTGTGATGAACTACATCAGAAACCTGGACTCTGAGACTGGGG
CCATGGTGAGGCTGCTCGAGGATGGGGACTAAGAATTCGATATCAAGCTTATCGATAATCAACCTCTGGA
TTACAAAATTTGTGAAAGATTGACTGGTATTCTTAACTATGTTGCTCCTTTTACGCTATGTGGATACGCT
GCTTTAATGCCTTTGTATCATGCTATTGCTTCCCGTATGGCTTTCATTTTCTCCTCCTTGTATAAATCCT
GGTTGCTGTCTCTTTATGAGGAGTTGTGGCCCGTTGTCAGGCAACGTGGCGTGGTGTGCACTGTGTTTGC
TGACGCAACCCCCACTGGTTGGGGCATTGCCACCACCTGTCAGCTCCTTTCCGGGACTTTCGCTTTCCCC
CTCCCTATTGCCACGGCGGAACTCATCGCCGCCTGCCTTGCCCGCTGCTGGACAGGGGCTCGGCTGTTGG
GCACTGACAATTCCGTGGTGTTGTCGGGGAAATCATCGTCCTTTCCTTGGCTGCTCGCCTATGTTGCCAC
CTGGATTCTGCGCGGGACGTCCTTCTGCTACGTCCCTTCGGCCCTCAATCCAGCGGACCTTCCTTCCCGC
GGCCTGCTGCCGGCTCTGCGGCCTCTTCCGCGTCTTCGCCTTCGCCCTCAGACGAGTCGGATCTCCCTTT
GGGCCGCCTCCCCGCATCGATACCGAGCGCTGCTCGAGAGATCTACGGGTGGCATCCCTGTGACCCCTCC
CCAGTGCCTCTCCTGGCCCTGGAAGTTGCCACTCCAGTGCCCACCAGCCTTGTCCTAATAAAATTAAGTT
GCATCATTTTGTCTGACTAGGTGTCCTTCTATAATATTATGGGGTGGAGGGGGGTGGTATGGAGCAAGGG
GCAAGTTGGGAAGACAACCTGTAGGGCCTGCGGGGTCTATTGGGAACCAAGCTGGAGTGCAGTGGCACAA
TCTTGGCTCACTGCAATCTCCGCCTCCTGGGTTCAAGCGATTCTCCTGCCTCAGCCTCCCGAGTTGTTGG
GATTCCAGGCATGCATGACCAGGCTCAGCTAATTTTTGTTTTTTTGGTAGAGACGGGGTTTCACCATATT
GGCCAGGCTGGTCTCCAACTCCTAATCTCAGGTGATCTACCCACCTTGGCCTCCCAAATTGCTGGGATTA
CAGGCGTGAACCACTGCTCCCTTCCCTGTCCTTCTGATTTTGTAGGTAACCACGTGCGGACCGAGCGGCC
GCAGGAACCCCTAGTGATGGAGTTGGCCACTCCCTCTCTGCGCGCTCGCTCGCTCACTGAGGCCGGGCG
